Addgene plasmid #136091: CDS12_mVenus
Purpose: FP for N-term fusion with a CTAG
Depositing lab: Jim Haseloff. Depositing organization: University of Cambridge. Publication: Systematic tools for reprogramming plant gene expression in a simple model, Marchantia polymorpha. Sauret-Gueto S, Frangedakis E, Silvestri L, Rebmann M, Tomaselli M, Markel K, Delmans M, West A, Patron NJ, Haseloff J. ACS Synth Biol. 2020 Mar 12. doi: 10.1021/acssynbio.9b00511. PubMed 32163700.
Backbone
  Vector backbone: pUAP4
  Vector type: Plant Expression, Synthetic Biology
Growth in bacteria
  Bacterial resistance: Chloramphenicol, 25 μg/mL
  Growth temperature: 37°C
  Growth strain: DH5alpha
  Copy number: High Copy
Gene/Insert
  Gene/Insert name: CDS12_mVenus(noStop)
  Species: Synthetic
  Mutation: BsaI/ SapI domesticated
  Cloning method: Restriction Enzyme; 5′ cloning site BsaI (destroyed during cloning); 3′ cloning site BsaI (destroyed during cloning)
  Sequencing primers: 5′ n/a
Depositor comments: Please visit https://www.biorxiv.org/content/10.1101/2020.02.29.971002v1 for bioRxiv preprint.
How to cite: CDS12_mVenus was a gift from Jim Haseloff (Addgene plasmid # 136091 ; http://n2t.net/addgene:136091 ; RRID:Addgene_136091)
