[The description below was written by a language model from this plasmid's Addgene catalogue record and pLannotate feature annotations shown in this document.]
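Description:
CDS12_mVenus is a small (about 2.8 kb) level-0 DNA part plasmid built in the pUAP4 universal acceptor backbone, belonging to a synthetic biology toolkit for engineering gene expression in the liverwort Marchantia polymorpha. It is a storage and donor vector rather than an expression construct. It replicates in E. coli from a high-copy ColE1/pUC-type origin and is selected with chloramphenicol through a cat gene driven by its native promoter and followed by the lambda t0 terminator.

The payload is the coding sequence of mVenus, a monomeric, rapidly maturing yellow fluorescent protein derived from Aequorea victoria GFP. The part is supplied without a stop codon and has been "domesticated," meaning that internal BsaI and SapI recognition sites were removed so the sequence is compatible with Type IIS assembly. The "CDS12" designation and the stated purpose indicate that it occupies the coding-sequence position intended to be followed in frame by a separate C-terminal tag part (CTAG), so that mVenus forms the N-terminal portion of a fusion protein. No promoter or plant terminator accompanies the insert; these are supplied by other parts when a complete transcription unit is assembled. In the plasmid the insert is flanked by bacterial terminators (a putative terminator upstream and a his operon terminator downstream), which insulate it from read-through transcription in the bacterial host.

The record notes that the BsaI sites used to clone the part were destroyed during cloning. It does not state the enzyme or overhangs used to release the part. Typical use is as a modular fluorescent reporter component for building plant expression constructs.
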