Features (pLannotate 1.2.2; 7 found; start..end, strand, type, name):
     71..114     -  terminator     bacterial terminator: putative bacterial transcription terminator
    131..847     +  CDS            mVenus: mVenus is a basic (constitutively fluorescent) yellow fluorescent protein published in 2006, derived from Aequorea victoria. It is reported to be a rapidly-maturing monomer with moderate acid sensitivity.
    867..924     +  terminator     his operon terminator: This putative transcriptin terminator from the E. coli his operon has a 2-bp deletion introduced during synthesis. Its efficiency has not been determined.
   1119..1707    -  rep_origin     ori: high-copy-number ColE1/pMB1/pBR322/pUC origin of replication
   1890..1984    -  terminator     lambda t0 terminator: transcription terminator from phage lambda
   2008..2664    -  CDS            cat: CAT_ECOLX - Experimental evidence at protein level: Swiss-Prot protein existence level 1. This enzyme is an effector of chloramphenicol resistance in bacteria. From Escherichia coli. This protein is used as a marker in many commonly used cloning vectors, such as pACYC184.
   2665..2762    -  promoter       cat promoter: promoter of the E. coli cat gene encoding chloramphenicol acetyltransferase
>Addgene plasmid #136091 | CDS12_mVenus | addgene full sequence | sequence record 275022 | Addgene NGS Result
CCACCTGACGTCTAAGAAACCATTATTATCATGACATTAACCTATAAAAATAGGCGTATCACGAGGCAGA
ATTTCAGATAAAAAAAATCCTTAGCTTTCGCTAAGGATGATTTCTGGAATTCGGTCTCAAATGGTGAGCA
AGGGCGAGGAGCTGTTCACCGGGGTGGTGCCCATCCTGGTCGAGCTGGACGGCGACGTAAACGGCCACAA
GTTCAGCGTGTCCGGCGAGGGCGAGGGCGATGCCACCTACGGCAAGCTGACCCTGAAGCTGATCTGCACC
ACCGGCAAGCTGCCCGTGCCCTGGCCCACCCTCGTGACCACCCTGGGCTACGGCCTGCAGTGCTTCGCCC
GCTACCCCGACCACATGAAGCAGCACGACTTCTTCAAGTCCGCCATGCCCGAAGGCTACGTCCAGGAGCG
CACCATCTTCTTCAAGGACGACGGCAACTACAAGACCCGCGCCGAGGTGAAGTTCGAGGGCGACACCCTG
GTGAACCGCATCGAGCTGAAGGGCATCGACTTCAAGGAGGACGGCAACATCCTGGGGCACAAGCTGGAGT
ACAACTACAACAGCCACAACGTCTATATCACCGCCGACAAGCAGAAGAACGGCATCAAGGCCAACTTCAA
GATCCGCCACAACATCGAGGACGGCGGCGTGCAGCTCGCCGACCACTACCAGCAGAACACCCCCATCGGC
GACGGCCCCGTGCTGCTGCCCGACAACCACTACCTGAGCTACCAGTCCAAGCTGAGCAAAGACCCCAACG
AGAAGCGCGATCACATGGTCCTGCTGGAGTTCGTGACCGCCGCCGGGATCACTCTCGGCATGGACGAGCT
GTACAAGGCTTCGCGAGACCCTGCAGTCCGGCAAAAAAGGGCAAGGTGTCACCACCCTGCCCTTTTTCTT
TAAAACCGAAAAGATTACTTCGCGTTATGCAGGCTTCCTCGCTCACTGACTCGCTGCGCTCGGTCGTTCG
GCTGCGGCGAGCGGTATCAGCTCACTCAAAGGCGGTAATACGGTTATCCACAGAATCAGGGGATAACGCA
GGAAAGAACATGTGAGCAAAAGGCCAGCAAAAGGCCAGGAACCGTAAAAAGGCCGCGTTGCTGGCGTTTT
TCCACAGGCTCCGCCCCCCTGACGAGCATCACAAAAATCGACGCTCAAGTCAGAGGTGGCGAAACCCGAC
AGGACTATAAAGATACCAGGCGTTTCCCCCTGGAAGCTCCCTCGTGCGCTCTCCTGTTCCGACCCTGCCG
CTTACCGGATACCTGTCCGCCTTTCTCCCTTCGGGAAGCGTGGCGCTTTCTCATAGCTCACGCTGTAGGT
ATCTCAGTTCGGTGTAGGTCGTTCGCTCCAAGCTGGGCTGTGTGCACGAACCCCCCGTTCAGCCCGACCG
CTGCGCCTTATCCGGTAACTATCGTCTTGAGTCCAACCCGGTAAGACACGACTTATCGCCACTGGCAGCA
GCCACTGGTAACAGGATTAGCAGAGCGAGGTATGTAGGCGGTGCTACAGAGTTCTTGAAGTGGTGGCCTA
ACTACGGCTACACTAGAAGAACAGTATTTGGTATCTGCGCTCTGCTGAAGCCAGTTACCTTCGGAAAAAG
AGTTGGTAGCTCTTGATCCGGCAAACAAACCACCGCTGGTAGCGGTGGTTTTTTTGTTTGCAAGCAGCAG
ATTACGCGCAGAAAAAAAGGATCTCAAGAAGATCCTTTGATCTTTTCTACGGGGTCTGACGCTCAGTGGA
ACGAAAACTCACGTTAAGGGATTTTGGTCATGAGATTATCAAAAAGGATCTTCACCTAGATCCTTTTAAA
TTAAAAATGAAGTTTTAAATCAATCTAAAGTATATATGAGTAAACTTGGTCTGACAGCTCGAGGCTTGGA
TTCTCACCAATAAAAAACGCCCGGCGGCAACCGAGCGTTCTGAACAAATCCAGATGGAGTTCTGAGGTCA
TTACTGGATCTATCAACAGGAGTCCAAGCGAGCTCGATATCAAATTACGCCCCGCCCTGCCACTCATCGC
AGTACTGTTGTAATTCATTAAGCATTCTGCCGACATGGAAGCCATCACAAACGGCATGATGAACCTGAAT
CGCCAGCGGCATCAGCACCTTGTCGCCTTGCGTATAATATTTGCCCATGGTGAAAACGGGGGCGAAGAAG
TTGTCCATATTGGCCACGTTTAAATCAAAACTGGTGAAACTCACCCAGGGATTGGCTGAGACGAAAAACA
TATTCTCAATAAACCCTTTAGGGAAATAGGCCAGGTTTTCACCGTAACACGCCACATCTTGCGAATATAT
GTGTAGAAACTGCCGGAAATCGTCGTGGTATTCACTCCAGAGCGATGAAAACGTTTCAGTTTGCTCATGG
AAAACGGTGTAACAAGGGTGAACACTATCCCATATCACCAGCTCACCGTCTTTCATTGCCATACGAAATT
CCGGATGAGCATTCATCAGGCGGGCAAGAATGTGAATAAAGGCCGGATAAAACTTGTGCTTATTTTTCTT
TACGGTCTTTAAAAAGGCCGTAATATCCAGCTGAACGGTCTGGTTATAGGTACATTGAGCAACTGACTGA
AATGCCTCAAAATGTTCTTTACGATGCCATTGGGATATATCAACGGTGGTATATCCAGTGATTTTTTTCT
CCATTTTAGCTTCCTTAGCTCCTGAAAATCTCGATAACTCAAAAAATACGCCCGGTAGTGATCTTATTTC
ATTATGGTGAAAGTTGGAACCTCTTACGTGCCCGATCAACTCGAGTG
